Addgene plasmid #15198: RCAS(A) mCrx (CC#419)
Depositing lab: Connie Cepko. Depositing organization: Harvard Medical School. Publication: The chicken RaxL gene plays a role in the initiation of photoreceptor differentiation. Chen CM, Cepko CL. Development. 2002 Dec . 129(23):5363-75. 10.1242/dev.00114 PubMed 12403708.
Backbone
  Vector backbone: RCASBP (A)
  Backbone size w/o insert (bp): 11600
  Vector type: Retroviral ; Avian expression
Growth in bacteria
  Bacterial resistance: Ampicillin, 100 μg/mL
  Growth temperature: 37°C
  Growth strain: DH5alpha
  Copy number: High Copy
Gene/Insert
  Gene/Insert name: Crx
  Species: M. musculus (mouse)
  Entrez Gene: Crx (a.k.a. Crx1)
  Cloning method: Restriction Enzyme; 5′ cloning site ClaI (not destroyed); 3′ cloning site ClaI (not destroyed)
  Sequencing primers: 5′ n/a
Terms and licenses: Academic/Nonprofit Terms; Industry Terms: Not Available to Industry
How to cite: RCAS(A) mCrx (CC#419) was a gift from Connie Cepko (Addgene plasmid # 15198 ; http://n2t.net/addgene:15198 ; RRID:Addgene_15198)
