[The description below was written by a language model from this plasmid's Addgene catalogue record.]
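Description:
RCAS(A) mCrx is an avian retroviral expression plasmid built on the RCASBP(A) backbone, which the record lists at about 11.6 kb without insert. RCAS vectors are replication-competent proviral constructs derived from avian Rous sarcoma/leukosis virus. They retain the viral LTRs and the gag, pol and env genes, while the position originally occupied by src is replaced by a ClaI cloning site for a foreign gene. "BP" refers to the Bryan high-titre polymerase variant, and "(A)" denotes the subgroup A envelope, which limits infection to cells carrying the matching avian receptor. In bacteria the plasmid is maintained at high copy under ampicillin selection. No feature table is provided, so the exact origin and element coordinates are not documented here.

The payload is the mouse Crx gene, which encodes the cone-rod homeobox transcription factor involved in photoreceptor gene expression. It was inserted at the ClaI site, and the site is preserved at both ends. Because the same enzyme flanks both sides, cloning was not directional, and the record does not explicitly state the insert's orientation or size, or any tags. In RCAS designs the insert has no dedicated internal promoter. It is expressed from a spliced subgenomic message driven by the viral LTR.

After transfection into permissive avian cells, the provirus yields infectious virus that spreads through the culture or tissue and gives widespread, stable misexpression of the insert. The associated publication concerns the initiation of photoreceptor differentiation in the chick, which is consistent with use for Crx misexpression in the developing chicken retina.
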