>Addgene plasmid #15198 | RCAS(A) mCrx (CC#419) | addgene partial sequence | sequence record 21670 | RCAS-F 5'-ACATGGGTGGTGGTATAGCGCTTGCG-3'
ACTGTGGCCAGGCGGTAGCTGGGACGAGCATCCGACCACCATGATGGCATATATGAACCCGGGGCCTCAC
TATTCAGTCAATGCCTTGGCTCTGAGTGGCCCCAATGTGGACCTGATGCACCAGGCTGTCCCATACTCAA
GTGCCCCTAGGAAGCAGCGGCGGGAGCGGACCACATTCACCAGGAGCCAGCTGGAAGAGCTGGAGGCCCT
GTTTGCCAAGACCCAGTACCCGGATGTGTATGCACGTGAGGAGGTTGCTCTTAAGATCAATCTGCCTGAG
TCCAGGGTCCAGGTCTGGTTCAAGAATCGTAGGGCGAAATGCAGACAGCAGCGACAGCAGCAGAAACAGC
AACATCAGCCCCCGGGGGCACAGACCAAGGCTCGTCCTGCGAAGAGGAATGCAGGGACATCCCCGAGACC
CTCTACAGATGTTTGTACAGATCCTTTGGGCATCTCAGATTCTTACAGCCCATCTCTGCCTGGCCCCTCA
TGTTCACCTACCACAGCAGTGGCCACCGTGTCCATTTGGAGTCCAGCCTCAGAGGCTCCTTTGCCTGAGG
CCCAGAGA
